Addgene plasmid #234999: Scramble_gRNA_puro
Purpose: scramble sgRNA
Depositing lab: Samrat Roy Choudhury. Depositing organization: Arkansas Children's Hospital Research Institute. Publication: Transcriptional rewiring by enhancer methylation in CBFA2T3-GLIS2-driven pediatric acute megakaryoblastic leukemia. Choudhury SR, Kaushal A, Biswas P, Padilla C, Sarthy JF, Chavan A, Gonzalez GA, Meshinchi S, Farrar JE. Genes Dis. 2025 Sep 6;13(1):101843. doi: 10.1016/j.gendis.2025.101843. eCollection 2026 Jan. PubMed 41141393.
Backbone
  Vector backbone: pLV[gRNA]-EGFP
  Total vector size (bp): 8485
  Vector type: Mammalian Expression, Lentiviral
  Selectable markers: Puromycin
Growth in bacteria
  Bacterial resistance: Ampicillin, 100 μg/mL
  Growth temperature: 37°C
  Growth strain: NEB Stable
  Copy number: High Copy
Gene/Insert
  Gene/Insert name: scramble sgRNA
  gRNA/shRNA sequence: GCACTACCAGAGCTAACTCA
  Species: H. sapiens (human)
  Tag / fusion protein: EGFP:T2A:Puro
  Cloning method: Ligation Independent Cloning
  Sequencing primers: 5′ acgatacaaggctgttagagaga
Terms and licenses: Academic/Nonprofit Terms; Industry Terms: Not Available to Industry
How to cite: Scramble_gRNA_puro was a gift from Samrat Roy Choudhury (Addgene plasmid # 234999 ; http://n2t.net/addgene:234999 ; RRID:Addgene_234999)
