[The description below was written by a language model from this plasmid's Addgene catalogue record and pLannotate feature annotations shown in this document.]
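Description:
Scramble_gRNA_puro is a third-generation, self-inactivating HIV-1 lentiviral plasmid on the pLV[gRNA]-EGFP backbone, deposited as a non-targeting ("scramble") sgRNA control for CRISPR experiments in human cells. It is propagated in E. coli as a high-copy plasmid through a ColE1/pUC-type origin with ampicillin (β-lactamase) selection; an f1 origin and an SV40 origin are also present in the backbone. Viral RNA is produced from an RSV promoter fused to a truncated 5' LTR. The transfer region carries the Ψ packaging signal with a gag fragment, the RRE for Rev-dependent nuclear export, the cPPT/CTS, a WPRE, and a ΔU3 3' LTR followed by an SV40 polyadenylation signal.

The marker cassette matches the catalogue: a CMV enhancer/promoter drives EGFP linked through a T2A peptide to puromycin N-acetyltransferase, so transduced cells are both green fluorescent and puromycin selectable from a single transcript.

The guide cassette is less clear. The catalogue lists a total size of 8,485 bp, whereas the annotated sequencing record is 9,635 nt, and the feature table shows neither a U6 (or other Pol III) promoter nor an annotated sgRNA scaffold. Instead, the region between the cPPT and the WPRE contains an EF-1α core promoter with intron A fragments, flanked by Gateway attB4 and attB1 sites, followed by a short lacZα fragment and attB2. The promoter driving the scramble guide therefore cannot be confirmed from this record, and the discrepancy should be kept in mind. The intended use, as recorded, is as a negative-control guide alongside targeting sgRNAs, in work associated with enhancer methylation in pediatric acute megakaryoblastic leukemia.
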