Features (pLannotate 1.2.2; 35 found; start..end, strand, type, name):
      3..229     +  promoter       RSV promoter: Rous sarcoma virus enhancer/promoter
    230..410     +  LTR            5' LTR (truncated): truncated 5' long terminal repeat (LTR) from HIV-1
    457..582     +  misc_feature   HIV-1 Ψ: packaging signal of human immunodeficiency virus type 1
    566..929     +  CDS            HIV-1 gag (fragment): gag protein from human immunodeficiency virus 1; gag
   1075..1308    +  misc_feature   RRE: The Rev response element (RRE) of HIV-1 allows for Rev-dependent mRNA export from the nucleus to the cytoplasm.
   1685..1785    +  CDS            Rev (fragment): human immunodeficiency virus 1 (HIV-1) Rev protein; rev; enhances nuclear export of unspliced and incompletely spliced viral mRNAs
   1803..1920    +  misc_feature   cPPT/CTS: central polypurine tract and central termination sequence of HIV-1
   1938..1958    +  protein_bind   attB4: mutant version of attB; core recombination site for the Gateway® BP reaction BP Clonase™
   1978..2189    +  promoter       EF-1α core promoter: core promoter for human elongation factor EF-1α
   2190..2299    +  intron         EF-1α intron A (fragment): intron upstream of the start codon of human EF-1α
   2925..3128    +  intron         EF-1α intron A: truncated intron upstream of the start codon of human EF-1α
   3137..3161    +  protein_bind   attB1: mutant version of attB; recombination site for the Gateway® BP reaction BP Clonase™
   3172..3319    +  CDS            lacZα (fragment): LacZα fragment of β-galactosidase; lacZ fragment
   3429..3453    -  protein_bind   attB2: mutant version of attB; recombination site for the Gateway® BP reaction BP Clonase™
   3471..4059    +  misc_feature   WPRE: woodchuck hepatitis virus posttranscriptional regulatory element
   4089..4468    +  enhancer       CMV enhancer: human cytomegalovirus immediate early enhancer
   4469..4672    +  promoter       CMV promoter: human cytomegalovirus (CMV) immediate early promoter
   4705..5421    +  CDS            EGFP: EGFP is a basic (constitutively fluorescent) green fluorescent protein published in 1996, derived from Aequorea victoria. It is reported to be a rapidly-maturing weak dimer with moderate acid sensitivity.
   5431..5484    +  CDS            T2A: 2A peptide from Thosea asigna virus capsid protein Eukaryotic ribosomes fail to insert a peptide bond between the Gly and Pro residues, yielding separate polypeptides.
   5485..6084    +  CDS            PuroR: puromycin N-acetyltransferase; pac from Streptomyces alboniger; confers resistance to puromycin
   6074..6154    +  CDS            nef (fragment): NEF_HV1Z2 - Experimental evidence at protein level: Swiss-Prot protein existence level 1. Extracellular Nef protein targets CD4(+) T-lymphocytes for apoptosis by interacting with CXCR4 surface receptors. From Human immunodeficiency virus type 1 group M subtype D (isolate Z2/CDC-Z34) (HIV-1).
   6156..6389    +  LTR            3' LTR (ΔU3): self-inactivating 3' long terminal repeat (LTR) from HIV-1
   6461..6582    +  polyA_signal   SV40 poly(A) signal: SV40 polyadenylation signal
   6622..6757    +  rep_origin     SV40 ori: SV40 origin of replication
   6778..6796    -  promoter       T7 promoter: promoter for bacteriophage T7 RNA polymerase
   6804..6959    +  CDS            lacZα (fragment): LacZα fragment of β-galactosidase; lacZ fragment
   6964..7392    +  rep_origin     f1 ori (sequence partly withheld): f1 bacteriophage origin of replication; arrow indicates direction of (+) strand synthesis
   7445..7549    +  promoter       AmpR promoter: bla
   7550..8410    +  CDS            AmpR: β-lactamase; bla; confers resistance to ampicillin, carbenicillin, and related antibiotics
   8581..9169    +  rep_origin     ori: high-copy-number ColE1/pMB1/pBR322/pUC origin of replication
   9352..9444    +  CDS            lacI (fragment): lac repressor; lacI; The lac repressor binds to the lac operator to inhibit transcription in E. coli. This inhibition can be relieved by adding lactose or isopropyl-β-D-thiogalactopyranoside (IPTG).
   9457..9478    +  protein_bind   CAP binding site: CAP binding activates transcription in the presence of cAMP. E. coli catabolite activator protein
   9493..9523    +  promoter       lac promoter: promoter for the E. coli lac operon
   9531..9547    +  protein_bind   lac operator: The lac repressor binds to the lac operator to inhibit transcription in E. coli. This inhibition can be relieved by adding lactose or isopropyl-β-D-thiogalactopyranoside (IPTG). lac repressor encoded by lacI
   9592..9610    +  promoter       T3 promoter: promoter for bacteriophage T3 RNA polymerase
>Addgene plasmid #234999 | Scramble_gRNA_puro | addgene full sequence | sequence record 477921 | Addgene NGS Result
AATGTAGTCTTATGCAATACTCTTGTAGTCTTGCAACATGGTAACGATGAGTTAGCAACATGCCTTACAA
GGAGAGAAAAAGCACCGTGCATGCCGATTGGTGGAAGTAAGGTGGTACGATCGTGCCTTATTAGGAAGGC
AACAGACGGGTCTGACATGGATTGGACGAACCACTGAATTGCCGCATTGCAGAGATATTGTATTTAAGTG
CCTAGCTCGATACATAAACGGGTCTCTCTGGTTAGACCAGATCTGAGCCTGGGAGCTCTCTGGCTAACTA
GGGAACCCACTGCTTAAGCCTCAATAAAGCTTGCCTTGAGTGCTTCAAGTAGTGTGTGCCCGTCTGTTGT
GTGACTCTGGTAACTAGAGATCCCTCAGACCCTTTTAGTCAGTGTGGAAAATCTCTAGCAGTGGCGCCCG
AACAGGGACTTGAAAGCGAAAGGGAAACCAGAGGAGCTCTCTCGACGCAGGACTCGGCTTGCTGAAGCGC
GCACGGCAAGAGGCGAGGGGCGGCGACTGGTGAGTACGCCAAAAATTTTGACTAGCGGAGGCTAGAAGGA
GAGAGATGGGTGCGAGAGCGTCAGTATTAAGCGGGGGAGAATTAGATCGCGATGGGAAAAAATTCGGTTA
AGGCCAGGGGGAAAGAAAAAATATAAATTAAAACATATAGTATGGGCAAGCAGGGAGCTAGAACGATTCG
CAGTTAATCCTGGCCTGTTAGAAACATCAGAAGGCTGTAGACAAATACTGGGACAGCTACAACCATCCCT
TCAGACAGGATCAGAAGAACTTAGATCATTATATAATACAGTAGCAACCCTCTATTGTGTGCATCAAAGG
ATAGAGATAAAAGACACCAAGGAAGCTTTAGACAAGATAGAGGAAGAGCAAAACAAAAGTAAGACCACCG
CACAGCAAGCGGCCGCTGATCTTCAGACCTGGAGGAGGAGATATGAGGGACAATTGGAGAAGTGAATTAT
ATAAATATAAAGTAGTAAAAATTGAACCATTAGGAGTAGCACCCACCAAGGCAAAGAGAAGAGTGGTGCA
GAGAGAAAAAAGAGCAGTGGGAATAGGAGCTTTGTTCCTTGGGTTCTTGGGAGCAGCAGGAAGCACTATG
GGCGCAGCGTCAATGACGCTGACGGTACAGGCCAGACAATTATTGTCTGGTATAGTGCAGCAGCAGAACA
ATTTGCTGAGGGCTATTGAGGCGCAACAGCATCTGTTGCAACTCACAGTCTGGGGCATCAAGCAGCTCCA
GGCAAGAATCCTGGCTGTGGAAAGATACCTAAAGGATCAACAGCTCCTGGGGATTTGGGGTTGCTCTGGA
AAACTCATTTGCACCACTGCTGTGCCTTGGAATGCTAGTTGGAGTAATAAATCTCTGGAACAGATTTGGA
ATCACACGACCTGGATGGAGTGGGACAGAGAAATTAACAATTACACAAGCTTAATACACTCCTTAATTGA
AGAATCGCAAAACCAGCAAGAAAAGAATGAACAAGAATTATTGGAATTAGATAAATGGGCAAGTTTGTGG
AATTGGTTTAACATAACAAATTGGCTGTGGTATATAAAATTATTCATAATGATAGTAGGAGGCTTGGTAG
GTTTAAGAATAGTTTTTGCTGTACTTTCTATAGTGAATAGAGTTAGGCAGGGATATTCACCATTATCGTT
TCAGACCCACCTCCCAACCCCGAGGGGACCCGACAGGCCCGAAGGAATAGAAGAAGAAGGTGGAGAGAGA
GACAGAGACAGATCCATTCGATTAGTGAACGGATCTCGACGGTATCGCTAGCTTTTAAAAGAAAAGGGGG
GATTGGGGGGTACAGTGCAGGGGAAAGAATAGTAGACATAATAGCAACAGACATACAAACTAAAGAATTA
CAAAAACAAATTACAAAAATTCAAAATTTTACTAGTGATTATCGGATCAACTTTGTATAGAAAAGTTGGG
CTCCGGTGCCCGTCAGTGGGCAGAGCGCACATCGCCCACAGTCCCCGAGAAGTTGGGGGGAGGGGTCGGC
AATTGAACCGGTGCCTAGAGAAGGTGGCGCGGGGTAAACTGGGAAAGTGATGTCGTGTACTGGCTCCGCC
TTTTTCCCGAGGGTGGGGGAGAACCGTATATAAGTGCAGTAGTCGCCGTGAACGTTCTTTTTCGCAACGG
GTTTGCCGCCAGAACACAGGTAAGTGCCGTGTGTGGTTCCCGCGGGCCTGGCCTCTTTACGGGTTATGGC
CCTTGCGTGCCTTGAATTACTTCCACCTGGCTGCAGTACGTGATTCTTGATCCCGAGCTTCGGGTTGGAA
GTGGGTGGGAGAGTTCGAGGCCTTGCGCTTAAGGAGCCCCTTCGCCTCGTGCTTGAGTTGAGGCCTGGCC
TGGGCGCTGGGGCCGCCGCGTGCGAATCTGGTGGCACCTTCGCGCCTGTCTCGCTGCTTTCGATAAGTCT
CTAGCCATTTAAAATTTTTGATGACCTGCTGCGACGCTTTTTTTCTGGCAAGATAGTCTTGTAAATGCGG
GCCAAGATCTGCACACTGGTATTTCGGTTTTTGGGGCCGCGGGCGGCGACGGGGCCCGTGCGTCCCAGCG
CACATGTTCGGCGAGGCGGGGCCTGCGAGCGCGGCCACCGAGAATCGGACGGGGGTAGTCTCAAGCTGGC
CGGCCTGCTCTGGTGCCTGGTCTCGCGCCGCCGTGTATCGCCCCGCCCTGGGCGGCAAGGCTGGCCCGGT
CGGCACCAGTTGCGTGAGCGGAAAGATGGCCGCTTCCCGGCCCTGCTGCAGGGAGCTCAAAATGGAGGAC
GCGGCGCTCGGGAGAGCGGGCGGGTGAGTCACCCACACAAAGGAAAAGGGCCTTTCCGTCCTCAGCCGTC
GCTTCATGTGACTCCACGGAGTACCGGGCGCCGTCCAGGCACCTCGATTAGTTCTCGAGCTTTTGGAGTA
CGTCGTCTTTAGGTTGGGGGGAGGGGTTTTATGCGATGGAGTTTCCCCACACTGAGTGGGTGGAGACTGA
AGTTAGGCCAGCTTGGCACTTGATGTAATTCTCCTTGGAATTTGCCCTTTTTGAGTTTGGATCTTGGTTC
ATTCTCAAGCCTCAGACAGTGGTTCAAAGTTTTTTTCTTCCATTTCAGGTGTCGTGACAAGTTTGTACAA
AAAAGCAGGCTGGATCCGCCACCGTCGTTTTACAACGTCGTGACTGGGAAAACCCTGGCGTTACCCAACT
TAATCGCCTTGCAGCACATCCCCCTTTCGCCAGCTGGCGTAATAGCGAAGAGGCCCGCACCGATCGCCCT
TCCCAACAGTTGCGCAGCCTGAACGGCGAGTGGCGCTTTGCCTGGTTTCCGGCACCAGAAGCGGTGCCGG
AAAGCTGGCTGGAGTGCGATCTTCCTGAGGCCGATACTGTCGTCGTCCCCTCAAACTGGCAGGATATCAC
CCAGCTTTCTTGTACAAAGTGGTGATAATCGAATTCCGATAATCAACCTCTGGATTACAAAATTTGTGAA
AGATTGACTGGTATTCTTAACTATGTTGCTCCTTTTACGCTATGTGGATACGCTGCTTTAATGCCTTTGT
ATCATGCTATTGCTTCCCGTATGGCTTTCATTTTCTCCTCCTTGTATAAATCCTGGTTGCTGTCTCTTTA
TGAGGAGTTGTGGCCCGTTGTCAGGCAACGTGGCGTGGTGTGCACTGTGTTTGCTGACGCAACCCCCACT
GGTTGGGGCATTGCCACCACCTGTCAGCTCCTTTCCGGGACTTTCGCTTTCCCCCTCCCTATTGCCACGG
CGGAACTCATCGCCGCCTGCCTTGCCCGCTGCTGGACAGGGGCTCGGCTGTTGGGCACTGACAATTCCGT
GGTGTTGTCGGGGAAGCTGACGTCCTTTCCATGGCTGCTCGCCTGTGTTGCCACCTGGATTCTGCGCGGG
ACGTCCTTCTGCTACGTCCCTTCGGCCCTCAATCCAGCGGACCTTCCTTCCCGCGGCCTGCTGCCGGCTC
TGCGGCCTCTTCCGCGTCTTCGCCTTCGCCCTCAGACGAGTCGGATCTCCCTTTGGGCCGCCTCCCCGCA
TCGGGAATTCCCGCGGTTCGAACGCGTTGACATTGATTATTGACTAGTTATTAATAGTAATCAATTACGG
GGTCATTAGTTCATAGCCCATATATGGAGTTCCGCGTTACATAACTTACGGTAAATGGCCCGCCTGGCTG
ACCGCCCAACGACCCCCGCCCATTGACGTCAATAATGACGTATGTTCCCATAGTAACGCCAATAGGGACT
TTCCATTGACGTCAATGGGTGGAGTATTTACGGTAAACTGCCCACTTGGCAGTACATCAAGTGTATCATA
TGCCAAGTACGCCCCCTATTGACGTCAATGACGGTAAATGGCCCGCCTGGCATTATGCCCAGTACATGAC
CTTATGGGACTTTCCTACTTGGCAGTACATCTACGTATTAGTCATCGCTATTACCATGGTGATGCGGTTT
TGGCAGTACATCAATGGGCGTGGATAGCGGTTTGACTCACGGGGATTTCCAAGTCTCCACCCCATTGACG
TCAATGGGAGTTTGTTTTGGCACCAAAATCAACGGGACTTTCCAAAATGTCGTAACAACTCCGCCCCATT
GACGCAAATGGGCGGTAGGCGTGTACGGTGGGAGGTCTATATAAGCAGAGCTCTCTGGCTAACTAGAGAA
CCCACTGCGCCACCATGGTGAGCAAGGGCGAGGAGCTGTTCACCGGGGTGGTGCCCATCCTGGTCGAGCT
GGACGGCGACGTAAACGGCCACAAGTTCAGCGTGTCCGGCGAGGGCGAGGGCGATGCCACCTACGGCAAG
CTGACCCTGAAGTTCATCTGCACCACCGGCAAGCTGCCCGTGCCCTGGCCCACCCTCGTGACCACCCTGA
CCTACGGCGTGCAGTGCTTCAGCCGCTACCCCGACCACATGAAGCAGCACGACTTCTTCAAGTCCGCCAT
GCCCGAAGGCTACGTCCAGGAGCGCACCATCTTCTTCAAGGACGACGGCAACTACAAGACCCGCGCCGAG
GTGAAGTTCGAGGGCGACACCCTGGTGAACCGCATCGAGCTGAAGGGCATCGACTTCAAGGAGGACGGCA
ACATCCTGGGGCACAAGCTGGAGTACAACTACAACAGCCACAACGTCTATATCATGGCCGACAAGCAGAA
GAACGGCATCAAGGTGAACTTCAAGATCCGCCACAACATCGAGGACGGCAGCGTGCAGCTCGCCGACCAC
TACCAGCAGAACACCCCCATCGGCGACGGCCCCGTGCTGCTGCCCGACAACCACTACCTGAGCACCCAGT
CCGCCCTGAGCAAAGACCCCAACGAGAAGCGCGATCACATGGTCCTGCTGGAGTTCGTGACCGCCGCCGG
GATCACTCTCGGCATGGACGAGCTGTACAAGGGCTCCGGAGAGGGCAGGGGAAGTCTTCTAACATGCGGG
GACGTGGAGGAAAATCCCGGCCCCATGACCGAGTACAAGCCCACGGTGCGCCTCGCCACCCGCGACGACG
TCCCCAGGGCCGTACGCACCCTCGCCGCCGCGTTCGCCGACTACCCCGCCACGCGCCACACCGTCGATCC
GGACCGCCACATCGAGCGGGTCACCGAGCTGCAAGAACTCTTCCTCACGCGCGTCGGGCTCGACATCGGC
AAGGTGTGGGTCGCGGACGACGGCGCCGCGGTGGCGGTCTGGACCACGCCGGAGAGCGTCGAAGCGGGGG
CGGTGTTCGCCGAGATCGGCCCGCGCATGGCCGAGTTGAGCGGTTCCCGGCTGGCCGCGCAGCAACAGAT
GGAAGGCCTCCTGGCGCCGCACCGGCCCAAGGAGCCCGCGTGGTTCCTGGCCACCGTCGGCGTCTCGCCC
GACCACCAGGGCAAGGGTCTGGGCAGCGCCGTCGTGCTCCCCGGAGTGGAGGCGGCCGAGCGCGCCGGGG
TGCCCGCCTTCCTGGAGACCTCCGCGCCCCGCAACCTCCCCTTCTACGAGCGGCTCGGCTTCACCGTCAC
CGCCGACGTCGAGGTGCCCGAAGGACCGCGCACCTGGTGCATGACCCGCAAGCCCGGTGCCTGAGGTACC
TTTAAGACCAATGACTTACAAGGCAGCTGTAGATCTTAGCCACTTTTTAAAAGAAAAGGGGGGACTGGAA
GGGCTAATTCACTCCCAACGAAGACAAGATCTGCTTTTTGCTTGTACTGGGTCTCTCTGGTTAGACCAGA
TCTGAGCCTGGGAGCTCTCTGGCTAACTAGGGAACCCACTGCTTAAGCCTCAATAAAGCTTGCCTTGAGT
GCTTCAAGTAGTGTGTGCCCGTCTGTTGTGTGACTCTGGTAACTAGAGATCCCTCAGACCCTTTTAGTCA
GTGTGGAAAATCTCTAGCAGTAGTAGTTCATGTCATCTTATTATTCAGTATTTATAACTTGCAAAGAAAT
GAATATCAGAGAGTGAGAGGAACTTGTTTATTGCAGCTTATAATGGTTACAAATAAAGCAATAGCATCAC
AAATTTCACAAATAAAGCATTTTTTTCACTGCATTCTAGTTGTGGTTTGTCCAAACTCATCAATGTATCT
TATCATGTCTGGCTCTAGCTATCCCGCCCCTAACTCCGCCCATCCCGCCCCTAACTCCGCCCAGTTCCGC
CCATTCTCCGCCCCATGGCTGACTAATTTTTTTTATTTATGCAGAGGCCGAGGCCGCCTCGGCCTCTGAG
CTATTCCAGAAGTAGTGAGGAGGCTTTTTTGGAGGCCTAGGGACGTACCCAATTCGCCCTATAGTGAGTC
GTATTACGCGCGCTCACTGGCCGTCGTTTTACAACGTCGTGACTGGGAAAACCCTGGCGTTACCCAACTT
AATCGCCTTGCAGCACATCCCCCTTTCGCCAGCTGGCGTAATAGCGAAGAGGCCCGCACCGATCGCCCTT
CCCAACAGTTGCGCAGCCTGAATGGCGAATGGG
[124 nt withheld, positions 6964-7087]
C
[91 nt withheld, positions 7089-7179]
A
[49 nt withheld, positions 7181-7229]
CCTTTGACGTTGGAGTCCACGTTCTTT
[37 nt withheld, positions 7257-7293]
ACCCTATCTCGGTCTATTCTTTTGATTTATAAGGGATTTTGCCGATTTCGGCCTATTGGTTAAAAAATGA
GCTGATTTAACAAAAATTTAACGCGAATTTTAACAAAATATTAACGCTTACAATTTAGGTGGCACTTTTC
GGGGAAATGTGCGCGGAACCCCTATTTGTTTATTTTTCTAAATACATTCAAATATGTATCCGCTCATGAG
ACAATAACCCTGATAAATGCTTCAATAATATTGAAAAAGGAAGAGTATGAGTATTCAACATTTCCGTGTC
GCCCTTATTCCCTTTTTTGCGGCATTTTGCCTTCCTGTTTTTGCTCACCCAGAAACGCTGGTGAAAGTAA
AAGATGCTGAAGATCAGTTGGGTGCACGAGTGGGTTACATCGAACTGGATCTCAACAGCGGTAAGATCCT
TGAGAGTTTTCGCCCCGAAGAACGTTTTCCAATGATGAGCACTTTTAAAGTTCTGCTATGTGGCGCGGTA
TTATCCCGTATTGACGCCGGGCAAGAGCAACTCGGTCGCCGCATACACTATTCTCAGAATGACTTGGTTG
AGTACTCACCAGTCACAGAAAAGCATCTTACGGATGGCATGACAGTAAGAGAATTATGCAGTGCTGCCAT
AACCATGAGTGATAACACTGCGGCCAACTTACTTCTGACAACGATCGGAGGACCGAAGGAGCTAACCGCT
TTTTTGCACAACATGGGGGATCATGTAACTCGCCTTGATCGTTGGGAACCGGAGCTGAATGAAGCCATAC
CAAACGACGAGCGTGACACCACGATGCCTGTAGCAATGGCAACAACGTTGCGCAAACTATTAACTGGCGA
ACTACTTACTCTAGCTTCCCGGCAACAATTAATAGACTGGATGGAGGCGGATAAAGTTGCAGGACCACTT
CTGCGCTCGGCCCTTCCGGCTGGCTGGTTTATTGCTGATAAATCTGGAGCCGGTGAGCGTGGGTCTCGCG
GTATCATTGCAGCACTGGGGCCAGATGGTAAGCCCTCCCGTATCGTAGTTATCTACACGACGGGGAGTCA
GGCAACTATGGATGAACGAAATAGACAGATCGCTGAGATAGGTGCCTCACTGATTAAGCATTGGTAACTG
TCAGACCAAGTTTACTCATATATACTTTAGATTGATTTAAAACTTCATTTTTAATTTAAAAGGATCTAGG
TGAAGATCCTTTTTGATAATCTCATGACCAAAATCCCTTAACGTGAGTTTTCGTTCCACTGAGCGTCAGA
CCCCGTAGAAAAGATCAAAGGATCTTCTTGAGATCCTTTTTTTCTGCGCGTAATCTGCTGCTTGCAAACA
AAAAAACCACCGCTACCAGCGGTGGTTTGTTTGCCGGATCAAGAGCTACCAACTCTTTTTCCGAAGGTAA
CTGGCTTCAGCAGAGCGCAGATACCAAATACTGTTCTTCTAGTGTAGCCGTAGTTAGGCCACCACTTCAA
GAACTCTGTAGCACCGCCTACATACCTCGCTCTGCTAATCCTGTTACCAGTGGCTGCTGCCAGTGGCGAT
AAGTCGTGTCTTACCGGGTTGGACTCAAGACGATAGTTACCGGATAAGGCGCAGCGGTCGGGCTGAACGG
GGGGTTCGTGCACACAGCCCAGCTTGGAGCGAACGACCTACACCGAACTGAGATACCTACAGCGTGAGCT
ATGAGAAAGCGCCACGCTTCCCGAAGAGAGAAAGGCGGACAGGTATCCGGTAAGCGGCAGGGTCGGAACA
GGAGAGCGCACGAGGGAGCTTCCAGGGGGAAACGCCTGGTATCTTTATAGTCCTGTCGGGTTTCGCCACC
TCTGACTTGAGCGTCGATTTTTGTGATGCTCGTCAGGGGGGCGGAGCCTATGGAAAAACGCCAGCAACGC
GGCCTTTTTACGGTTCCTGGCCTTTTGCTGGCCTTTTGCTCACATGTTCTTTCCTGCGTTATCCCCTGAT
TCTGTGGATAACCGTATTACCGCCTTTGAGTGAGCTGATACCGCTCGCCGCAGCCGAACGACCGAGCGCA
GCGAGTCAGTGAGCGAGGAAGCGGAAGAGCGCCCAATACGCAAACCGCCTCTCCCCGCGCGTTGGCCGAT
TCATTAATGCAGCTGGCACGACAGGTTTCCCGACTGGAAAGCGGGCAGTGAGCGCAACGCAATTAATGTG
AGTTAGCTCACTCATTAGGCACCCCAGGCTTTACACTTTATGCTTCCGGCTCGTATGTTGTGTGGAATTG
TGAGCGGATAACAATTTCACACAGGAAACAGCTATGACCATGATTACGCCAAGCGCGCAATTAACCCTCA
CTAAAGGGAACAAAAGCTGGAGCTGCAAGCTT
